>Addgene plasmid #198844 | pGL3-MTS-COX2-Q6-L18-G1333N-UGI-Puro | addgene full sequence | sequence record 391801 | Addgene NGS Result
ACGCGTTGACATTGATTATTGACTAGTTATTAATAGTAATCAATTACGGGGTCATTAGTTCATAGCCCAT
ATATGGAGTTCCGCGTTACATAACTTACGGTAAATGGCCCGCCTGGCTGACCGCCCAACGACCCCCGCCC
ATTGACGTCAATAATGACGTATGTTCCCATAGTAACGCCAATAGGGACTTTCCATTGACGTCAATGGGTG
GAGTATTTACGGTAAACTGCCCACTTGGCAGTACATCAAGTGTATCATATGCCAAGTACGCCCCCTATTG
ACGTCAATGACGGTAAATGGCCCGCCTGGCATTATGCCCAGTACATGACCTTATGGGACTTTCCTACTTG
GCAGTACATCTACGTATTAGTCATCGCTATTACCATGGTGATGCGGTTTTGGCAGTACATCAATGGGCGT
GGATAGCGGTTTGACTCACGGGGATTTCCAAGTCTCCACCCCATTGACGTCAATGGGAGTTTGTTTTGGC
ACCAAAATCAACGGGACTTTCCAAAATGTCGTAACAACTCCGCCCCATTGACGCAAATGGGCGGTAGGCG
TGTACGGTGGGAGGTCTATATAAGCAGAGCTCTCTGGCTAACTAGAGAACCCACTGCTTACTGGCTTATC
GAAATTAATACGACTCACTATAGGGAGACAAGCTGGCTAGACCATGTTGGGGTTTGTGGGTCGGGTGGCC
GCTGCTCCGGCCTCCGGGGCCTTGCGGAGACTCACCCCTTCAGCGTCGCTGCCCCCAGCTCAGCTCTTAC
TGCGGGCCGCTCCGACGGCGGTCCATCCTGTCAGGGACTATGCGGCGCAAACATCTGAGAGCGGCGGAGG
CGGGAGCCCCGGCGCGGCCGCTGACTACAAGGATGACGACGATAAAGGTAGCGTGGATCTACGCACGCTC
GGCTACAGCCAGCAGCAACAGGAGAAGATCAAACCGAAGGTTCGTTCGACAGTGGCGCAGCACCACGAGG
CACTGGTCGGCCATGGGTTTACACACGCGCACATCGTTGCGCTCAGCCAACACCCGGCAGCGTTAGGGAC
CGTCGCTGTCAAGTATCAGGACATGATCGCAGCGTTGCCAGAGGCGACACACGAAGCGATCGTTGGCGTC
GGCAAACAGTGGTCCGGCGCACGCGCTCTGGAGGCCTTGCTCACGGTGGCGGGAGAGTTGAGAGGTCCAC
CGTTACAGTTGGACACAGGCCAACTTCTCAAGATTGCAAAACGTGGCGGCGTGACCGCAGTGGAGGCAGT
GCATGCATGGCGCAATGCACTGACGGGTGCCCCCCTGAACCTGACCCCGGAGCAGGTGGTGGCCATCGCT
AGTAATATTGGTGGCAAACAGGCTCTTGAGACGGTTCAGCGCCTCCTTCCAGTTCTCTGTCAAGCCCACG
GACTCACCCCAGATCAAGTTGTAGCGATTGCTAGTAATGGGGGTGGCAAACAGGCTCTTGAGACTGTTCA
GCGCCTTCTACCAGTTCTCTGTCAAGCCCACGGCCTGACGCCCGAGCAGGTTGTAGCGATTGCTAGTAAT
ATTGGTGGCAAACAGGCTCTTGAGACGGTTCAGCGCCTCCTTCCAGTTCTCTGTCAAGCCCACGGACTCA
CCCCAGATCAAGTTGTAGCGATTGCTAGTAATGGGGGTGGCAAACAGGCTCTTGAGACTGTTCAGCGCCT
TCTACCAGTTCTCTGTCAAGCCCACGGCCTGACGCCCGAGCAAGTGGTAGCGATTGCTAGTAATATTGGT
GGCAAACAGGCTCTTGAGACGGTTCAGCGCCTCCTTCCAGTTCTCTGTCAAGCCCACGGACTCACCCCAG
ATCAAGTTGTAGCGATTGCTAGTAATGGGGGTGGCAAACAGGCTCTTGAGACTGTTCAGCGCCTTCTACC
AGTTCTCTGTCAAGCCCACGGCCTGACGCCCGAGCAAGTTGTAGCGATTGCTAGTCATGACGGTGGCAAA
CAGGCTCTTGAAACCGTCCAACGCCTTCTACCAGTTCTCTGTCAAGCCCACGGACTAACCCCAGCGCAAG
TTGTAGCGATTGCTAGTAATGGGGGTGGCAAACAGGCTCTTGAGACTGTTCAGCGCCTTCTACCAGTTCT
CTGTCAAGCCCACGGCCTGACGCCCGAGCAAGTTGTAGCAATTGCTAGTAATGGGGGTGGCAAACAGGCT
CTTGAGACTGTTCAGCGCCTTCTACCAGTTCTCTGTCAAGCCCACGGCCTGACGCCCGAGCAAGTTGTAG
CGATTGCTAGTAATATTGGTGGCAAACAGGCTCTTGAGACGGTTCAGCGCCTCCTTCCAGTTCTCTGTCA
AGCCCACGGACTCACCCCAGATCAAGTTGTAGCGATTGCTAGTCATGACGGTGGCAAACAGGCTCTTGAA
ACCGTCCAACGCCTTCTACCAGTTCTCTGTCAAGCCCACGGACTAACCCCAGCGCAAGTTGTAGCGATTG
CTAGTAATATTGGTGGCAAACAGGCTCTTGAGACGGTTCAGCGCCTCCTTCCAGTTCTCTGTCAAGCCCA
CGGACTCACCCCAGATCAAGTTGTAGCGATAGCCAGTAATGGGGGTGGCAAACAGGCTCTTGAGACTGTT
CAGCGCCTTCTACCAGTTCTCTGTCAAGCCCACGGCCTGACGCCCGAGCAAGTTGTAGCGATTGCTAGTA
ACAATGGTGGCAAACAGGCTCTTGAAACCGTACAGCGCCTACTGCCAGTTCTCTGTCAAGCCCACGGTCT
GACTCCGGAGCAAGTTGTAGCGATTGCAAGTAACAATGGTGGCAAACAGGCTCTTGAAACCGTACAGCGC
CTACTGCCAGTTCTCTGTCAAGCCCACGGTCTGACTCCGGAGCAAGTTGTAGCGATTGCTAGTCATGACG
GTGGCAAACAGGCTCTTGAAACCGTCCAACGCCTTCTACCAGTTCTCTGTCAAGCCCACGGACTAACCCC
AGCGCAAGTTGTAGCGATTGCTTCCAATGGGGGTGGCAAACAGGCTCTTGAGACTGTTCAGCGCCTTCTA
CCAGTTCTCTGTCAAGCCCACGGCCTGACGCCCGAGCAAGTTGTAGCGATTGCCTCTAATGGGGGCGGCA
GGCCGGCGCTGGAGAGCATTGTTGCCCAGTTATCTCGCCCTGATCCGGCGTTGGCCGCGTTGACCAACGA
CCACCTCGTCGCCTTGGCCTGCCTCGGCGGACGTCCTGCGCTGGATGCAGTGAAAAAGGGATTGGGAGGC
TCCGGCTCCTACGCCCTGGGCCCATATCAGATCTCTGCCCCACAGCTGCCAGCATACAACGGACAGACCG
TGGGCACATTCTACTATGTGAATGACGCCGGCGGCCTGGAGTCTAAGGTGTTTAGCTCCGGCGGCTCTGG
AGGCAGCACCAACCTGTCTGACATCATCGAGAAGGAGACAGGCAAGCAGCTGGTCATCCAGGAGAGCATC
CTGATGCTGCCCGAAGAAGTCGAAGAAGTGATCGGAAACAAGCCTGAGAGCGATATCCTGGTCCATACCG
CCTACGACGAGAGTACCGACGAAAATGTGATGCTGCTGACATCCGACGCCCCAGAGTATAAGCCCTGGGC
TCTGGTCATCCAGGATTCCAACGGAGAGAACAAAATCAAAATGCTGTAATCTAGAGGGCCCGTTTAAACC
CGCTGATCAGCCTCGACTGTGCCTTCTAGTTGCCAGCCATCTGTTGTTTGCCCCTCCCCCGTGCCTTCCT
TGACCCTGGAAGGTGCCACTCCCACTGTCCTTTCCTAATAAAATGAGGAAATTGCATCGCATTGTCTGAG
TAGGTGTCATTCTATTCTGGGGGGTGGGGTGGGGCAGGACAGCAAGGGGGAGGATTGGGAAGACAATAGC
AGGCATGCTGGGGATGCGGTGGGCTCTATGGCTCGAGGGGGTTGGGGTTGCGCCTTTTCCAAGGCAGCCC
TGGGTTTGCGCAGGGACGCGGCTGCTCTGGGCGTGGTTCCGGGAAACGCAGCGGCGCCGACCCTGGGACT
CGCACATTCTTCACGTCCGTTCGCAGCGTCACCCGGATCTTCGCCGCTACCCTTGTGGGCCCCCCGGCGA
CGCTTCCTGCTCCGCCCCTAAGTCGGGAAGGTTCCTTGCGGTTCGCGGCGTGCCGGACGTGACAAACGGA
AGCCGCACGTCTCACTAGTACCCTCGCAGACGGACAGCGCCAGGGAGCAATGGCAGCGCGCCGACCGCGA
TGGGCTGTGGCCAATAGCGGCTGCTCAGCAGGGCGCGCCGAGAGCAGCGGCCGGGAAGGGGCGGTGCGGG
AGGCGGGGTGTGGGGCGGTAGTGTGGGCCCTGTTCCTGCCCGCGCGGTGTTCCGCATTCTGCAAGCCTCC
GGAGCGCACGTCGGCAGTCGGCTCCCTCGTTGACCGAATCACCGACCTCTCTCCCCAGGGGGATCCACCG
GAGCTTACCATGACCGAGTACAAGCCCACGGTGCGCCTCGCCACCCGCGACGACGTCCCCAGGGCCGTAC
GCACCCTCGCCGCCGCGTTCGCCGACTACCCCGCCACGCGCCACACCGTCGATCCGGACCGCCACATCGA
GCGGGTCACCGAGCTGCAAGAACTCTTCCTCACGCGCGTCGGGCTCGACATCGGCAAGGTGTGGGTCGCG
GACGACGGCGCCGCGGTGGCGGTCTGGACCACGCCGGAGAGCGTCGAAGCGGGGGCGGTGTTCGCCGAGA
TCGGCCCGCGCATGGCCGAGTTGAGCGGTTCCCGGCTGGCCGCGCAGCAACAGATGGAAGGCCTCCTGGC
GCCGCACCGGCCCAAGGAGCCCGCGTGGTTCCTGGCCACCGTCGGCGTCTCGCCCGACCACCAGGGCAAG
GGTCTGGGCAGCGCCGTCGTGCTCCCCGGAGTGGAGGCGGCCGAGCGCGCCGGGGTGCCCGCCTTCCTGG
AAACCTCCGCGCCCCGCAACCTCCCCTTCTACGAGCGGCTCGGCTTCACCGTCACCGCCGACGTCGAGGT
GCCCGAAGGACCGCGCACCTGGTGCATGACCCGCAAGCCCGGTGCCTGACGCCCGCCCCACGACCCGCAG
CGCCCGACCGAAAGGAGCGCACGACCCCATGCATCGGTACCTTTAAGACCAATGACTTACAAGGCAGCTG
TAGATCTTAGCCACTTTCTAGAGTCGGGGCGGCCGGCCGCTTCGAGCAGACATGATAAGATACATTGATG
AGTTTGGACAAACCACAACTAGAATGCAGTGAAAAAAATGCTTTATTTGTGAAATTTGTGATGCTATTGC
TTTATTTGTAACCATTATAAGCTGCAATAAACAAGTTAACAACAACAATTGCATTCATTTTATGTTTCAG
GTTCAGGGGGAGGTGTGGGAGGTTTTTTAAAGCAAGTAAAACCTCTACAAATGTGGTAAAATCGATAAGG
ATCCGTCGACCGATGCCCTTGAGAGCCTTCAACCCAGTCAGCTCCTTCCGGTGGGCGCGGGGCATGACTA
TCGTCGCCGCACTTATGACTGTCTTCTTTATCATGCAACTCGTAGGACAGGTGCCGGCAGCGCTCTTCCG
CTTCCTCGCTCACTGACTCGCTGCGCTCGGTCGTTCGGCTGCGGCGAGCGGTATCAGCTCACTCAAAGGC
GGTAATACGGTTATCCACAGAATCAGGGGATAACGCAGGAAAGAACATGTGAGCAAAAGGCCAGCAAAAG
GCCAGGAACCGTAAAAAGGCCGCGTTGCTGGCGTTTTTCCATAGGCTCCGCCCCCCTGACGAGCATCACA
AAAATCGACGCTCAAGTCAGAGGTGGCGAAACCCGACAGGACTATAAAGATACCAGGCGTTTCCCCCTGG
AAGCTCCCTCGTGCGCTCTCCTGTTCCGACCCTGCCGCTTACCGGATACCTGTCCGCCTTTCTCCCTTCG
GGAAGCGTGGCGCTTTCTCATAGCTCACGCTGTAGGTATCTCAGTTCGGTGTAGGTCGTTCGCTCCAAGC
TGGGCTGTGTGCACGAACCCCCCGTTCAGCCCGACCGCTGCGCCTTATCCGGTAACTATCGTCTTGAGTC
CAACCCGGTAAGACACGACTTATCGCCACTGGCAGCAGCCACTGGTAACAGGATTAGCAGAGCGAGGTAT
GTAGGCGGTGCTACAGAGTTCTTGAAGTGGTGGCCTAACTACGGCTACACTAGAAGAACAGTATTTGGTA
TCTGCGCTCTGCTGAAGCCAGTTACCTTCGGAAAAAGAGTTGGTAGCTCTTGATCCGGCAAACAAACCAC
CGCTGGTAGCGGTGGTTTTTTTGTTTGCAAGCAGCAGATTACGCGCAGAAAAAAAGGATCTCAAGAAGAT
CCTTTGATCTTTTCTACGGGGTCTGACGCTCAGTGGAACGAAAACTCACGTTAAGGGATTTTGGTCATGA
GATTATCAAAAAGGATCTTCACCTAGATCCTTTTAAATTAAAAATGAAGTTTTAAATCAATCTAAAGTAT
ATATGAGTAAACTTGGTCTGACAGTTACCAATGCTTAATCAGTGAGGCACCTATCTCAGCGATCTGTCTA
TTTCGTTCATCCATAGTTGCCTGACTCCCCGTCGTGTAGATAACTACGATACGGGAGGGCTTACCATCTG
GCCCCAGTGCTGCAATGATACCGCGGGACCCACGCTCACCGGCTCCAGATTTATCAGCAATAAACCAGCC
AGCCGGAAGGGCCGAGCGCAGAAGTGGTCCTGCAACTTTATCCGCCTCCATCCAGTCTATTAATTGTTGC
CGGGAAGCTAGAGTAAGTAGTTCGCCAGTTAATAGTTTGCGCAACGTTGTTGCCATTGCTACAGGCATCG
TGGTGTCACGCTCGTCGTTTGGTATGGCTTCATTCAGCTCCGGTTCCCAACGATCAAGGCGAGTTACATG
ATCCCCCATGTTGTGCAAAAAAGCGGTTAGCTCCTTCGGTCCTCCGATCGTTGTCAGAAGTAAGTTGGCC
GCAGTGTTATCACTCATGGTTATGGCAGCACTGCATAATTCTCTTACTGTCATGCCATCCGTAAGATGCT
TTTCTGTGACTGGTGAGTACTCAACCAAGTCATTCTGAGAATAGTGTATGCGGCGACCGAGTTGCTCTTG
CCCGGCGTCAATACGGGATAATACCGCGCCACATAGCAGAACTTTAAAAGTGCTCATCATTGGAAAACGT
TCTTCGGGGCGAAAACTCTCAAGGATCTTACCGCTGTTGAGATCCAGTTCGATGTAACCCACTCGTGCAC
CCAACTGATCTTCAGCATCTTTTACTTTCACCAGCGTTTCTGGGTGAGCAAAAACAGGAAGGCAAAATGC
CGCAAAAAAGGGAATAAGGGCGACACGGAAATGTTGAATACTCATACTCTTCCTTTTTCAATATTATTGA
AGCATTTATCAGGGTTATTGTCTCATGAGCGGATACATATTTGAATGTATTTAGAAAAATAAACAAATAG
GGGTTCCGCGCACATTTCCCCGAAAAGTGCCACCTG
Features (pLannotate 1.2.2; 18 found; start..end, strand, type, name):
      8..387     +  enhancer       CMV enhancer: human cytomegalovirus immediate early enhancer
    388..591     +  promoter       CMV promoter: human cytomegalovirus (CMV) immediate early promoter
    587..620     +  LTR            5' LTR (truncated) (fragment): truncated 5' long terminal repeat (LTR) from HIV-1
    636..654     +  promoter       T7 promoter: promoter for bacteriophage T7 RNA polymerase
    698..1402    +  CDS            avrXa10 (fragment): AVX10_XANOO - Experimental evidence at protein level: Swiss-Prot protein existence level 1. Avirulence protein. Induces the hypersensitive response (HR)in rice plants carrying the resistance gene Xa10. Activity depends on the presence of the core repeat domains; replacement with repeat domains from other proteins (AvrBs3 of X.euvesicatoria (AC P14727) or AvrXa7 of this organism) does not elicit the HR. Probably acts as a transcription factor in its host plant (rice) to induce plant resistance or disease. From Xanthomonas oryzae pv. oryzae.
   3095..3214    +  CDS            avrBs3 (fragment): AVRB3_XANEU - Experimental evidence at protein level: Swiss-Prot protein existence level 1. Avirulence protein. Acts as a transcription factor in C.annuum plants. In susceptible plants lacking the Bs3 resistance gene induces expression of a number of genes, including genes homologous to a family of auxin-induced genes, alpha-expansin genes, pectate lyase, anthocyanidin glucoside rhamnosyl transferase and at least one transcription factor, UPA20. Their expression leads to plant hypertrophy in mesophyll cells, probably mainly mediated by UPA20 (PubMed:17962565). In resistant plants induces the h
   3215..3355    +  CDS            dddA (fragment): DDDA_BURC1 - Experimental evidence at protein level: Swiss-Prot protein existence level 1. Toxic component of a toxin-immunity protein module, which functions as a cellular contact-dependent growth inhibition (CDI) system. CDI modules allow bacteria to communicate with and inhibit the growth of closely related neighboring bacteria in a contact-dependent fashion. Bacteria that have this module inhibit or kill bacteria without it, giving them a growth advantage. Probably specifically inhibited by cognate immunity protein DddI (Probable). The C-terminal 163 residue fragment has double-stranded DN
   3368..3616    +  CDS            UGI: UNGI_BPPB2 - Experimental evidence at protein level: Swiss-Prot protein existence level 1. This protein binds specifically and reversibly to the host uracil-DNA glycosylase, preventing removal of uracil residues from PBS2 DNA by the host uracil-excision repair system. From Bacillus phage PBS2 (Bacteriophage PBS2).
   3657..3881    +  polyA_signal   bGH poly(A) signal: bovine growth hormone polyadenylation signal
   3888..4398    +  promoter       hPGK promoter: human phosphoglycerate kinase 1 promoter
   4420..5019    +  CDS            PuroR (fragment): puromycin N-acetyltransferase; pac from Streptomyces; confers resistance to puromycin
   5062..5130    +  CDS            nef (fragment): NEF_HV1Z2 - Experimental evidence at protein level: Swiss-Prot protein existence level 1. Extracellular Nef protein targets CD4(+) T-lymphocytes for apoptosis by interacting with CXCR4 surface receptors. From Human immunodeficiency virus type 1 group M subtype D (isolate Z2/CDC-Z34) (HIV-1).
   5166..5287    -  polyA_signal   SV40 poly(A) signal: SV40 polyadenylation signal
   5310..5378    -  CDS            large T antigen (fragment): large T antigen from SV40 (simian virus 40)
   5394..5526    +  CDS            TcR (fragment): tetracycline efflux protein; tet; confers resistance to tetracycline
   5706..6294    -  rep_origin     ori: high-copy-number ColE1/pMB1/pBR322/pUC origin of replication
   6465..7325    -  CDS            AmpR: β-lactamase; bla; confers resistance to ampicillin, carbenicillin, and related antibiotics
   7326..7430    -  promoter       AmpR promoter: bla
