[The description below was written by a language model from this plasmid's Addgene catalogue record and pLannotate feature annotations shown in this document.]
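Description:
pGL3-MTS-COX2-Q6-L18-G1333N-UGI-Puro is a mammalian expression plasmid on a pGL3 backbone that encodes one half of a DddA-derived cytosine base editor (DdCBE) pair aimed at the rat mitochondrial COX2 gene. It is propagated in E. coli as a high-copy plasmid through a ColE1/pUC-type origin and selected with ampicillin via the β-lactamase gene.

The editor is transcribed from the CMV enhancer/promoter, with a T7 promoter just upstream of the coding region, and terminates at a bGH polyadenylation signal. The name indicates an N-terminal mitochondrial targeting sequence, although the feature table does not annotate it separately. The annotated fragments related to avrXa10 and avrBs3 correspond to the N- and C-terminal flanks of a TALE DNA-binding domain. The unannotated stretch between them is consistent with the custom RVD repeat array, which the depositor notes can make NGS sequencing of these plasmids unreliable. Fused downstream is a fragment of the DddA double-stranded DNA cytidine deaminase, which the name indicates is the N-terminal half of the G1333 split. This is followed by a uracil glycosylase inhibitor (UGI), which blocks excision of the uracil intermediate and so favours C-to-T conversion. A separate hPGK promoter drives puromycin N-acetyltransferase for selection of transfected cells. Short matches to HIV-1 LTR, nef, SV40 large T antigen and TcR appear to be backbone remnants.

A split DddA half is inactive alone, so this construct would be used with a partner TALE carrying the complementary half, which this record does not describe. The stated purpose is to convert the Gln6 codon CAA to the stop codon TAA in mitochondrial DNA, ablating COX2 protein in rat C6 cells.
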