Addgene plasmid #198844: pGL3-MTS-COX2-Q6-L18-G1333N-UGI-Puro
Purpose: Employ DdCBE-mediated mtDNA editing to ablate mtProtein(COX2) by swapping Gln codon CAA with stop codon TAA in C6 cells
Depositing lab: Bin Shen. Depositing organization: Nanjing Medical University. Publication: A conditional knockout rat resource of mitochondrial protein-coding genes via a DdCBE-induced premature stop codon. Tan L, Qi X, Kong W, Jin J, Lu D, Zhang X, Wang Y, Wang S, Dong W, Shi X, Chen W, Wang J, Li K, Xie Y, Gao L, Guan F, Gao K, Li C, Wang C, Hu Z, Zhang L, Guo X, Shen B, Ma Y. Sci Adv. 2023 Apr 14;9(15):eadf2695. doi: 10.1126/sciadv.adf2695. Epub 2023 Apr 14. PubMed 37058569.
Backbone
  Vector backbone: pGL3
  Vector type: Mammalian Expression
Growth in bacteria
  Bacterial resistance: Ampicillin, 100 μg/mL
  Growth temperature: 37°C
  Growth strain: DH5alpha
  Copy number: High Copy
Gene/Insert
  Gene/Insert name: COX2-Q6-L18 TALEN
  Species: R. norvegicus (rat)
  Cloning method: Gibson Cloning
Terms and licenses: Academic/Nonprofit Terms; Industry Terms: Not Available to Industry
Depositor comments: These plasmids may not be suitable for sequencing with NGS, because they contain RVD array. In our lab, we perform Sanger sequencing using the following primers: RVD seq Fwd TGACCGCAGTGGAGGCAGTG; RVD seq Rev TTCACTGCATCCAGCGCAGG
How to cite: pGL3-MTS-COX2-Q6-L18-G1333N-UGI-Puro was a gift from Bin Shen (Addgene plasmid # 198844 ; http://n2t.net/addgene:198844 ; RRID:Addgene_198844)
